>Addgene plasmid #177924 | p2B-55 | addgene full sequence | sequence record 349994 | Addgene NGS Result
TCGCGCGTTTCGGTGATGACGGTGAAAACCTCTGACACATGCAGCTCCCGGAGACGGTCACAGCTTGTCT
GTAAGCGGATGCCGGGAGCAGACAAGCCCGTCAGGGCGCGTCAGCGGGTGTTGGCGGGTGTCGGGGCTGG
CTTAACTATGCGGCATCAGAGCAGATTGTACTGAGAGTGCACCATACCACCTTTTCAATTCATCATTTTT
TTTTTATTCTTTTTTTTGATTTCGGTTTCCTTGAAATTTTTTTGATTCGGTAATCTCCGAACAGAAGGAA
GAACGAAGGAAGGAGCACAGACTTAGATTGGTATATATACGCATATGTAGTGTTGAAGAAACATGAAATT
GCCCAGTATTCTTAACCCAACTGCACAGAACAAAAACCTGCAGGAAACGAAGATAAATCATGTCGAAAGC
TACATATAAGGAACGTGCTGCTACTCATCCTAGTCCTGTTGCTGCCAAGCTATTTAATATCATGCACGAA
AAGCAAACAAACTTGTGTGCTTCATTGGATGTTCGTACCACCAAGGAATTACTGGAGTTAGTTGAAGCAT
TAGGTCCCAAAATTTGTTTACTAAAAACACATGTGGATATCTTGACTGATTTTTCCATGGAGGGCACAGT
TAAGCCGCTAAAGGCATTATCCGCCAAGTACAATTTTTTACTCTTCGAAGACAGAAAATTTGCTGACATT
GGTAATACAGTCAAATTGCAGTACTCTGCGGGTGTATACAGAATAGCAGAATGGGCAGACATTACGAATG
CACACGGTGTGGTGGGCCCAGGTATTGTTAGCGGTTTGAAGCAGGCGGCAGAAGAAGTAACAAAGGAACC
TAGAGGCCTTTTGATGTTAGCAGAATTGTCATGCAAGGGCTCCCTATCTACTGGAGAATATACTAAGGGT
ACTGTTGACATTGCGAAGAGCGACAAAGATTTTGTTATCGGCTTTATTGCTCAAAGAGACATGGGTGGAA
GAGATGAAGGTTACGATTGGTTGATTATGACACCCGGTGTGGGTTTAGATGACAAGGGAGACGCATTGGG
TCAACAGTATAGAACCGTGGATGATGTGGTCTCTACAGGATCTGACATTATTATTGTTGGAAGAGGACTA
TTTGCAAAGGGAAGGGATGCTAAGGTAGAGGGTGAACGTTACAGAAAAGCAGGCTGGGAAGCATATTTGA
GAAGATGCGGCCAGCAAAACTAAAAAACTGTATTATAAGTAAATGCATGTATACTAAACTCACAAATTAG
AGCTTCAATTTAATTATATCAGTTATTACCCTATGCGGTGTGAAATACCGCACAGATGCGTAAGGAGAAA
ATACCGCATCAGGAAATTGTAAGCGTTAATATTTTGTTAAAATTCGCGTTAAATTTTTGTTAAATCAGCT
CATTTTTTAACCAATAGGCCGAAATCGGCAAAATCCCTTATAAATCAAAAGAATAGACCGAGATAGGGT
[37 nt withheld, positions 1470-1506]
AAAGAACGTGGACTCCAACGTCAAAGG
[49 nt withheld, positions 1534-1582]
T
[91 nt withheld, positions 1584-1674]
G
[124 nt withheld, positions 1676-1799]
CCATTCGCCATTCAGGCTGCGCAACTGTTGGGAAGGGCGATCGGTGCGGGCCTCTTCGCTATTACGCCAG
CTGGCGAAAGGGGGATGTGCTGCAAGGCGATTAAGTTGGGTAACGCCAGGGTTTTCCCAGTCACGACGTT
GTAAAACGACGGCCAGTGAGCGCGCGTAATACGACTCACTATAGGGCGAATTGGGTACCGGGCCCCCCCT
CGAGGTCGACGGTATCGATAAGCTTTCATTATCAATACTGCCATTTCAAAGAATACGTAAATAATTAATA
GTAGTGATTTTCCTAACTTTATTTAGTCAAAAAATTAGCCTTTTAATTCTGCTGTAACCCGTACATGCCC
AAAATAGGGGGCGGGTTACACAGAATATATAACATCGTAGGTGTCTGGGTGAACAGTTTATTCCTGGCAT
CCACTAAATATAATGGAGCCCGCTTTTTAAGCTGGCATCCAGAAAAAAAAAAGAATCCCAGCACCAAAAT
ATTGTTTTCTTCACCAACCATCAGTTCATAGGTCCATTCTCTTAGCGCAACTACAGAGAACAGGGGCACA
AACAGGCAAAAAACGGGCACAACCTCAATGGAGTGATGCAACCTGCCTGGAGTAAATGATGACACAAGGC
AATTGACCCACGCATGTATCTATCTCATTTTCTTACACCTTCTATTACCTTCTGCTCTCTCTGATTTGGA
AAAAGCTGAAAAAAAAGGTTGAAACCAGTTCCCTGAAATTATTCCCCTACTTGACTAATAAGTATATAAA
GACGGTAGGTATTGATTGTAATTCTGTAAATCTATTTCTTAAACTTCTTAAATTCTACTTTTATAGTTAG
TCTTTTTTTTAGTTTTAAAACACCAAGAACTTAGTTTCGAATAAACACACATAAACAAACAAAATGTCTA
GATTAGATAAAAGTAAAATTATTAACGGCGCATTAGAGCTGCTTAATGGGGTCGGAATCGAAGGTTTAAC
AACCCGTAAACTCGCCCAGAAGCTAGGTGTAGAGCAGCCTACATTGTATTGGCATGTAAAAAATAAGCGG
GCTTTGCTCGACGCCTTACCCATTGAGATGTTAGATAGGCACCATACTCACTCTTGCCCTTTAGAACCTG
AAAGCTGGCAAGATTTTTTACGTAATAACGCTAAAAGTTATAGATGTGCTTTACTAAGTCATCGCGATGG
AGCAAAAGTACATTTAGGTACACGGCCTACAGAAAAACAGTATGAAACTCTCGAAAATCAATTAGCCTTT
TTATGCCAACAAGGTTTTTCACTAGAGAATGCATTATATGCACTCAGCGCTGTGGGGCACTTTACTTTAG
GTTGCGTATTGGAAGAACAAGAGCATCAAGTCGCTAAAGAAGAAAGGGAAACACCTACTACTGATAGTAT
GCCGCCATTATTAAAACAAGCTATCGAATTATTTGATCGCCAAGGTGCAGAGCCAGCCTTCTTATTCGGC
CTTGAATTGATCATATGCGGATTAGAAAAACAACTTAAATGTGAAAGTGGGTCCGCGTACAGCCGCGCGC
GTACGAAAAACAATTACGGGTCTACCATCGAGGGCCTGCTCGATCTCCCGGACGACGACGCCCCCGAAGA
GGCGGGGCTGGCGGCTCCGCGCCTGTCCTTTCTCCCCGCGGGACACACGCGCAGACTGTCGACGGCCCCC
CCGACCGATGTCAGCCTGGGGGACGAGCTCCACTTAGACGGCGAGGACGTGGCGATGGCGCATGCCGACG
CGCTAGACGATTTCGATCTGGACATGTTGGGGGACGGGGATTCCCCGGGTCCGGGATTTACCCCCCACGA
CTCCGCCCCCTACGGCGCTCTGGATATGGCCGACTTCGAGTTTGAGCAGATGTTTACCGATGCCCTTGGA
ATTGACGAGTACGGTGGGACTAGATAAATTGAATTGAATTGAAATCGATAGATCAATTTTTTTCTTTTCT
CTTTCCCCATCCTTTACGCTAAAATAATAGTTTATTTTATTTTTTGAATATTTTTTATTTATATACGTAT
ATATAGACTATTATTTATCTTTTAATGATTATTAAGATTTTTATTAAAAAAAAATTCGCTCCTCTTTTAA
TGCCTTTAGAATTCCTGCAGCCCGGGGGATCCACTAGTTCTAGAGCGGCCGCCACCGCGGTGGAGCTCCA
GCTTTTGTTCCCTTTAGTGAGGGTTAATTGCGCGCTTGGCGTAATCATGGTCATAGCTGTTTCCTGTGTG
AAATTGTTATCCGCTCACAATTCCACACAACATACGAGCCGGAAGCATAAAGTGTAAAGCCTGGGGTGCC
TAATGAGTGAGCTAACTCACATTAATTGCGTTGCGCTCACTGCCCGCTTTCCAGTCGGGAAACCTGTCGT
GCCAGCTGCATTAATGAATCGGCCAACGCGCGGGGAGAGGCGGTTTGCGTATTGGGCGCTCTTCCGCTTC
CTCGCTCACTGACTCGCTGCGCTCGGTCGTTCGGCTGCGGCGAGCGGTATCAGCTCACTCAAAGGCGGTA
ATACGGTTATCCACAGAATCAGGGGATAACGCAGGAAAGAACATGTGAGCAAAAGGCCAGCAAAAGGCCA
GGAACCGTAAAAAGGCCGCGTTGCTGGCGTTTTTCCATAGGCTCCGCCCCCCTGACGAGCATCACAAAAA
TCGACGCTCAAGTCAGAGGTGGCGAAACCCGACAGGACTATAAAGATACCAGGCGTTTCCCCCTGGAAGC
TCCCTCGTGCGCTCTCCTGTTCCGACCCTGCCGCTTACCGGATACCTGTCCGCCTTTCTCCCTTCGGGAA
GCGTGGCGCTTTCTCATAGCTCACGCTGTAGGTATCTCAGTTCGGTGTAGGTCGTTCGCTCCAAGCTGGG
CTGTGTGCACGAACCCCCCGTTCAGCCCGACCGCTGCGCCTTATCCGGTAACTATCGTCTTGAGTCCAAC
CCGGTAAGACACGACTTATCGCCACTGGCAGCAGCCACTGGTAACAGGATTAGCAGAGCGAGGTATGTAG
GCGGTGCTACAGAGTTCTTGAAGTGGTGGCCTAACTACGGCTACACTAGAAGAACAGTATTTGGTATCTG
CGCTCTGCTGAAGCCAGTTACCTTCGGAAAAAGAGTTGGTAGCTCTTGATCCGGCAAACAAACCACCGCT
GGTAGCGGTGGTTTTTTTGTTTGCAAGCAGCAGATTACGCGCAGAAAAAAAGGATCTCAAGAAGATCCTT
TGATCTTTTCTACGGGGTCTGACGCTCAGTGGAACGAAAACTCACGTTAAGGGATTTTGGTCATGAGATT
ATCAAAAAGGATCTTCACCTAGATCCTTTTAAATTAAAAATGAAGTTTTAAATCAATCTAAAGTATATAT
GAGTAAACTTGGTCTGACAGTTACCAATGCTTAATCAGTGAGGCACCTATCTCAGCGATCTGTCTATTTC
GTTCATCCATAGTTGCCTGACTCCCCGTCGTGTAGATAACTACGATACGGGAGGGCTTACCATCTGGCCC
CAGTGCTGCAATGATACCGCGAGACCCACGCTCACCGGCTCCAGATTTATCAGCAATAAACCAGCCAGCC
GGAAGGGCCGAGCGCAGAAGTGGTCCTGCAACTTTATCCGCCTCCATCCAGTCTATTAATTGTTGCCGGG
AAGCTAGAGTAAGTAGTTCGCCAGTTAATAGTTTGCGCAACGTTGTTGCCATTGCTACAGGCATCGTGGT
GTCACGCTCGTCGTTTGGTATGGCTTCATTCAGCTCCGGTTCCCAACGATCAAGGCGAGTTACATGATCC
CCCATGTTGTGCAAAAAAGCGGTTAGCTCCTTCGGTCCTCCGATCGTTGTCAGAAGTAAGTTGGCCGCAG
TGTTATCACTCATGGTTATGGCAGCACTGCATAATTCTCTTACTGTCATGCCATCCGTAAGATGCTTTTC
TGTGACTGGTGAGTACTCAACCAAGTCATTCTGAGAATAGTGTATGCGGCGACCGAGTTGCTCTTGCCCG
GCGTCAATACGGGATAATACCGCGCCACATAGCAGAACTTTAAAAGTGCTCATCATTGGAAAACGTTCTT
CGGGGCGAAAACTCTCAAGGATCTTACCGCTGTTGAGATCCAGTTCGATGTAACCCACTCGTGCACCCAA
CTGATCTTCAGCATCTTTTACTTTCACCAGCGTTTCTGGGTGAGCAAAAACAGGAAGGCAAAATGCCGCA
AAAAAGGGAATAAGGGCGACACGGAAATGTTGAATACTCATACTCTTCCTTTTTCAATATTATTGAAGCA
TTTATCAGGGTTATTGTCTCATGAGCGGATACATATTTGAATGTATTTAGAAAAATAAACAAATAGGGGT
TCCGCGCACATTTCCCCGAAAAGTGCCACCTGAACGAAGCATCTGTGCTTCATTTTGTAGAACAAAAATG
CAACGCGAGAGCGCTAATTTTTCAAACAAAGAATCTGAGCTGCATTTTTACAGAACAGAAATGCAACGCG
AAAGCGCTATTTTACCAACGAAGAATCTGTGCTTCATTTTTGTAAAACAAAAATGCAACGCGAGAGCGCT
AATTTTTCAAACAAAGAATCTGAGCTGCATTTTTACAGAACAGAAATGCAACGCGAGAGCGCTATTTTAC
CAACAAAGAATCTATACTTCTTTTTTGTTCTACAAAAATGCATCCCGAGAGCGCTATTTTTCTAACAAAG
CATCTTAGATTACTTTTTTTCTCCTTTGTGCGCTCTATAATGCAGTCTCTTGATAACTTTTTGCACTGTA
GGTCCGTTAAGGTTAGAAGAAGGCTACTTTGGTGTCTATTTTCTCTTCCATAAAAAAAGCCTGACTCCAC
TTCCCGCGTTTACTGATTACTAGCGAAGCTGCGGGTGCATTTTTTCAAGATAAAGGCATCCCCGATTATA
TTCTATACCGATGTGGATTGCGCATACTTTGTGAACAGAAAGTGATAGCGTTGATGATTCTTCATTGGTC
AGAAAATTATGAACGGTTTCTTCTATTTTGTCTCTATATACTACGTATAGGAAATGTTTACATTTTCGTA
TTGTTTTCGATTCACTCTATGAATAGTTCTTACTACAATTTTTTTGTCTAAAGAGTAATACTAGAGATAA
ACATAAAAAATGTAGAGGTCGAGTTTAGATGCAAGTTCAAGGAGCGAAAGGTGGATGGGTAGGTTATATA
GGGATATAGCACAGAGATATATAGCAAAGAGATACTTTTGAGCAATGTTTGTGGAAGCGGTATTCGCAAT
ATTTTAGTAGCTCGTTACAGTCCGGTGCGTTTTTGGTTTTTTGAAAGTGCGTCTTCAGAGCGCTTTTGGT
TTTCAAAAGCGCTCTGAAGTTCCTATACTTTCTAGAGAATAGGAACTTCGGAATAGGAACTTCAAAGCGT
TTCCGAAAACGAGCGCTTCCGAAAATGCAACGCGAGCTGCGCACATACAGCTCACTGTTCACGTCGCACC
TATATCTGCGTGTTGCCTGTATATATATATACATGAGAAGAACGGCATAGTGCGTGTTTATGCTTAAATG
CGTACTTATATGCGTCTATTTATGTAGGATGAAAGGTAGTCTAGTACCTCCTGTGATATTATCCCATTCC
ATGCGGGGTATCGTATGCTTCCTTCAGCACTACCCTTTAGCTGTTCTATATGCTGCCACTCCTCAATTGG
ATTAGTCTCATCCTTCAATGCTATCATTTCCTTTGATATTGGATCATACTAAGAAACCATTATTATCATG
ACATTAACCTATAAAAATAGGCGTATCACGAGGCCCTTTCGTC
Features (pLannotate 1.2.2; 23 found; start..end, strand, type, name):
    137..186     +  misc_feature   bom (fragment): basis of mobility region from pBR322
    194..409     +  promoter       URA3 promoter: S. cerevisiae URA3
    410..1213    +  CDS            URA3: orotidine-5'-phosphate decarboxylase, required for uracil biosynthesis; S. cerevisiae URA3; yeast auxotrophic marker, counterselectable with 5-fluoroorotic acid (5-FOA)
   1292..1343    +  misc_feature   bom (fragment): basis of mobility region from pBR322
   1371..1799    -  rep_origin     f1 ori (sequence partly withheld): f1 bacteriophage origin of replication; arrow indicates direction of (+) strand synthesis
   1803..1958    -  CDS            lacZα (fragment): LacZα fragment of β-galactosidase; lacZ fragment
   1966..1984    +  promoter       T7 promoter: promoter for bacteriophage T7 RNA polymerase
   1993..2034    -  misc_feature   MCS (fragment): pBluescript multiple cloning site
   2035..2702    +  promoter       GAP promoter: S. cerevisiae TDH3; promoter for glyceraldehyde-3-phosphate dehydrogenase
   2703..3322    +  CDS            TetR (fragment): tetracycline repressor TetR; tetR from transposon Tn10; TetR binds to the tetracycline operator tetO to inhibit transcription. This inhibition can be relieved by adding tetracycline or doxycycline.
   3474..3707    +  CDS            VP16 AD: transcriptional activation domain of herpes simplex virus protein VP16 (Triezenberg et al., 1988; Cousens et al., 1989); UL48
   3717..3907    +  terminator     PGK1 terminator (fragment): S. cerevisae PGK1; transcription terminator for 3-phosphoglycerate kinase gene
   3908..3967    -  misc_feature   MCS (fragment): pBluescript multiple cloning site
   3980..3998    -  promoter       T3 promoter: promoter for bacteriophage T3 RNA polymerase
   4043..4059    -  protein_bind   lac operator: The lac repressor binds to the lac operator to inhibit transcription in E. coli. This inhibition can be relieved by adding lactose or isopropyl-β-D-thiogalactopyranoside (IPTG). lac repressor encoded by lacI
   4067..4097    -  promoter       lac promoter: promoter for the E. coli lac operon
   4112..4133    -  protein_bind   CAP binding site: CAP binding activates transcription in the presence of cAMP. E. coli catabolite activator protein
   4146..4238    -  CDS            lacI (fragment): lac repressor; lacI; The lac repressor binds to the lac operator to inhibit transcription in E. coli. This inhibition can be relieved by adding lactose or isopropyl-β-D-thiogalactopyranoside (IPTG).
   4421..5009    -  rep_origin     ori: high-copy-number ColE1/pMB1/pBR322/pUC origin of replication
   5180..6040    -  CDS            AmpR: β-lactamase; bla; confers resistance to ampicillin, carbenicillin, and related antibiotics
   6041..6145    -  promoter       AmpR promoter: bla
   6172..7514    -  rep_origin     2μ ori: yeast 2μ plasmid origin of replication
   7582..35      +  CDS            rop (fragment) (across the origin): Rop protein, which maintains plasmids at low copy number; rop
