[The description below was written by a language model from this plasmid's Addgene catalogue record and pLannotate feature annotations shown in this document.]
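Description:
p2B-55 is an E. coli–yeast shuttle plasmid built on the pRS426 backbone, an episomal vector for Saccharomyces cerevisiae. In bacteria it replicates from a high-copy ColE1/pUC-type origin and is selected with ampicillin through the β-lactamase gene. In yeast it is maintained by the 2μ origin and selected by uracil prototrophy via URA3 with its own promoter, a marker that can also be counterselected with 5-FOA. The backbone retains the usual pBluescript-derived elements: an f1 origin, remnants of lacZα and the lac promoter/operator region, and T7 and T3 promoters flanking the split multiple cloning site into which the insert was placed by Gibson assembly. The catalogue lists a total size of 7,592 bp, while the sequenced record is 7,582 nt.

The payload is a single yeast expression cassette. The strong constitutive TDH3 (GAP) promoter drives a reverse tetracycline transactivator, annotated as a TetR-derived DNA-binding portion followed by the herpes simplex virus VP16 activation domain, and transcription ends at a PGK1 terminator fragment. The variant is rtTA-M2-SE-G72P, recorded as carrying the substitutions V9I, F67S, G72P, F86Y and R171K. Unlike native TetR, an rtTA binds tetO operators and activates transcription when doxycycline or tetracycline is present. This version is described as optimized to be "unleaky", meaning it reduces background activation of the target gene in the absence of inducer. The plasmid supplies only the transactivator, so it is intended for use in Tet-On inducible systems in budding yeast together with a separate tetO-controlled responder gene, which this construct does not carry.
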