Addgene plasmid #177924: p2B-55
Purpose: Expresses optimized unleaky reverse tetracycline transactivator (rtTA-M2-SE-G72P) under control of yeast TDH3 promoter
Depositing lab: Vadim Gladyshev. Depositing organization: Brigham and Women's Hospital. Publication: Improved reverse tetracycline transactivator plasmids. Barre B, Gladyshev V. (unpublished) PubMed 27323850.
Backbone
  Vector backbone: pRS426
  Backbone size w/o insert (bp): 5726
  Total vector size (bp): 7592
  Vector type: Bacterial Expression, Yeast Expression
  Selectable markers: URA3
Growth in bacteria
  Bacterial resistance: Ampicillin, 100 μg/mL
  Growth temperature: 37°C
  Growth strain: DH5alpha
  Copy number: Unknown
Gene/Insert
  Gene/Insert name: Optimized unleaky reverse tetracycline transactivator (rtTA-M2-SE-G72P) under control of yeast TDH3 promoter (alt name: pTDH3_rtTA-M2-SE-G72P)
  Species: S. cerevisiae (budding yeast); Bacteria
  Insert size (bp): 1872
  Mutation: V9I; F67S; G72P, F86Y; R171K
  Promoter: TDH3
  Cloning method: Gibson Cloning
  Sequencing primers: 5′ CGTAATACGACTCACTATAG; 3′ CAATTAACCCTCACTAAAGG
Resource information
  A portion of this plasmid was derived from a plasmid made by: Mads Kaern (University of Ottawa) kindly provided DNA sequences to design the inserts, as described in Roney et al. 2016 Sci Rep.
Terms and licenses: Academic/Nonprofit Terms; Industry Terms: Not Available to Industry
Depositor comments: Please refer to Roney et al. 2016 Sci Rep. "Improvement of the reverse tetracycline transactivator by single amino acid substitutions that reduce leaky target gene expression to undetectable levels" (doi: 10.1038/srep27697) for more information.
How to cite: p2B-55 was a gift from Vadim Gladyshev (Addgene plasmid # 177924 ; http://n2t.net/addgene:177924 ; RRID:Addgene_177924)
